Addgene plasmid #78391: pNX3c2-FL3
Purpose: fission yeast epitope tagging
Depositing lab: Kazunori Tomita. Depositing organization: University College London. Publication: Sequential and counter-selectable cassettes for fission yeast. Amelina H, Moiseeva V, Collopy LC, Pearson SR, Armstrong CA, Tomita K. BMC Biotechnol. 2016 Nov 8;16(1):76. 10.1186/s12896-016-0307-4 PubMed 27825338.
Backbone
  Vector backbone: pFA6a-kanMX6
  Selectable markers: ClonNat
Growth in bacteria
  Bacterial resistance: Ampicillin, 100 μg/mL
  Growth temperature: 37°C
  Growth strain: DH5alpha
  Copy number: High Copy
Gene/Insert 1
  Gene/Insert name: 3xFLAG
Gene/Insert 2
  Gene/Insert name: natCX (alt name: CMV/nat)
  Species: S. cerevisiae (budding yeast), S. pombe (fission yeast)
  Insert size (bp): 1391
Terms and licenses: Academic/Nonprofit Terms; Industry Terms: Not Available to Industry
How to cite: pNX3c2-FL3 was a gift from Kazunori Tomita (Addgene plasmid # 78391 ; http://n2t.net/addgene:78391 ; RRID:Addgene_78391)
