[The description below was written by a language model from this plasmid's Addgene catalogue record and pLannotate feature annotations shown in this document.]
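Description:
pNX3c2-FL3 is a 4,068 bp PCR-template plasmid for epitope tagging of genes in fission yeast (Schizosaccharomyces pombe), built on the pFA6a-kanMX6 backbone. It is maintained in E. coli as a high-copy plasmid through a ColE1/pUC-type origin and selected with ampicillin via the β-lactamase gene and its native promoter. No yeast replication origin is annotated, consistent with the pFA6a family's role as a source of integrating cassettes rather than as an episomal vector. Short rop and bom fragments and an SP6 promoter are backbone remnants.

The payload is a tagging module followed by a selectable marker. A 3xFLAG coding segment (annotated as adjacent FLAG and 3xFLAG fragments) is followed by the S. cerevisiae ADH1 terminator, so a gene fused in frame at its 3' end acquires the tag and a transcription terminator. Immediately downstream lies the natCX marker, recorded as a 1,391 bp CMV/nat insert. Here the human cytomegalovirus immediate-early enhancer and promoter drive the Streptomyces noursei nourseothricin acetyltransferase gene, which is terminated by the Ashbya gossypii TEF terminator and confers resistance to ClonNat (nourseothricin) in yeast. A T7 promoter and a short match to a truncated HIV-1 LTR sit between the CMV promoter and the nat coding sequence, and they probably came along with the CMV promoter source rather than serving a function here.

In the usual use of pFA6a-derived plasmids, the tag–terminator–marker unit is amplified with primers carrying homology to the target locus and integrated by homologous recombination, and transformants are then selected on nourseothricin. The plasmid belongs to a published set of sequential and counter-selectable cassettes for fission yeast, although the record does not detail how this particular cassette fits into that scheme.
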