Features (pLannotate 1.2.2; 16 found; start..end, strand, type, name):
     70..105     +  CDS            rop (fragment): Rop protein, which maintains plasmids at low copy number; rop
    207..258     +  misc_feature   bom (fragment): basis of mobility region from pBR322
    321..339     +  promoter       SP6 promoter: promoter for bacteriophage SP6 RNA polymerase
    415..435     +  CDS            FLAG (fragment): FLAG® epitope tag, followed by an enterokinase cleavage site
    439..463     +  CDS            3xFLAG (fragment): three tandem FLAG® epitope tags
    466..486     +  CDS            FLAG (fragment): FLAG® epitope tag, followed by an enterokinase cleavage site
    516..703     +  terminator     ADH1 terminator: S. cerevisiae ADH1; transcription terminator for the S. cerevisiae alcohol dehydrogenase 1 (ADH1) gene
    728..1031    +  enhancer       CMV enhancer: human cytomegalovirus immediate early enhancer
   1032..1235    +  promoter       CMV promoter: human cytomegalovirus (CMV) immediate early promoter
   1231..1264    +  LTR            5' LTR (truncated) (fragment): truncated 5' long terminal repeat (LTR) from HIV-1
   1280..1298    +  promoter       T7 promoter: promoter for bacteriophage T7 RNA polymerase
   1320..1884    +  CDS            NrsR (fragment): nourseothricin acetyltransferase; Streptomyces noursei nat1; confers resistance to nourseothricin
   1892..2089    +  terminator     TEF terminator: Ashbya gossypii TEF terminator
   2319..2907    -  rep_origin     ori: high-copy-number ColE1/pMB1/pBR322/pUC origin of replication
   3078..3938    -  CDS            AmpR: β-lactamase; bla; confers resistance to ampicillin, carbenicillin, and related antibiotics
   3939..4043    -  promoter       AmpR promoter: bla
>Addgene plasmid #78391 | pNX3c2-FL3 | depositor full sequence | sequence record 146361 | pNX3c2-FL3 sequence 4068 bps
GACGTCTAAGAAACCATTATTATCATGACATTAACCTATAAAAATAGGCGTATCACGAGGCCCTTTCGTC
TCGCGCGTTTCGGTGATGACGGTGAAAACCTCTGACACATGCAGCTCCCGGAGACGGTCACAGCTTGTCT
GTAAGCGGATGCCGGGAGCAGACAAGCCCGTCAGGGCGCGTCAGCGGGTGTTGGCGGGTGTCGGGGCTGG
CTTAACTATGCGGCATCAGAGCAGATTGTACTGAGAGTGCACCATATGGACATATTGTCGTTAGAACGCG
GCTACAATTAATACATAACCTTATGTATCATACACATACGATTTAGGTGACACTATAGAACGCGGCCGCC
AGCTGAAGCTTCGTACGCTGCAGGTCGACGGATCCCCGGGTTAATTAACGCTAGCATGGGTGACTACAAG
GACGACGATGACAAGGGAGATTACAAAGATGACGACGATAAGGACTACAAGGACGACGATGACAAGTCTA
GATGAGGCGCGCCACTTCTAAATAAGCGAATTTCTTATGATTTATGATTTTTATTATTAAATAAGTTATA
AAAAAAATAAGTGTATACAAATTTTAAAGTGACTCTTAGGTTTTAAAACGAAAATTCTTATTCTTGAGTA
ACTCTTTCCTGTAGGTCAGGTTGCTTTCTCAGGTATAGTATGAGGTCGCTCTTATTGACCACACCTCTAC
CGGCAGATCCGCTAGGAGATCTCGCGACGTTACATAACTTACGGTAAATGGCCCGCCTGGCTGACCGCCC
AACGACCCCCGCCCATTGACGTCAATAATGACGTATGTTCCCATAGTAACGCCAATAGGGACTTTCCATT
GACGTCAATGGGTGGACTATTTACGGTAAACTGCCCACTTGGCAGTACATCAAGTGTATCATATGCCAAG
TACGCCCCCTATTGACGTCAATGACGGTAAATGGCCCGCCTGGCATTATGCCCAGTACATGACCTTATGG
GACTTTCCTACTTGGCAGTACATCTACGTATTAGTCATCGCTATTACCATGGTGATGCGGTTTTGGCAGT
ACATCAATGGGCGTGGATAGCGGTTTGACTCACGGGGATTTCCAAGTCTCCACCCCATTGACGTCAATGG
GAGTTTGTTTTGGCACCAAAATCAACGGGACTTTCCAAAATGTCGTAACAACTCCGCCCCATTGACGCAA
ATGGGCGGTAGGCGTGTACGGTGGGAGGTCTATATAAGCAGAGCTCTCTGGCTAACTAGAGAACCCACTG
CTTACTGGCTTATCGAAATTAATACGACTCACTATAGGGAGACCCAAGCTTACATGGGTACCACTCTTGA
CGACACGGCTTACCGGTACCGCACCAGTGTCCCGGGGGACGCCGAGGCCATCGAGGCACTGGATGGGTCC
TTCACCACCGACACCGTCTTCCGCGTCACCGCCACCGGGGACGGCTTCACCCTGCGGGAGGTGCCGGTGG
ACCCGCCCCTGACCAAGGTGTTCCCCGACGACGAATCGGACGACGAATCGGACGACGGGGAGGACGGCGA
CCCGGACTCCCGGACGTTCGTCGCGTACGGGGACGACGGCGACCTGGCGGGCTTCGTGGTCGTCTCGTAC
TCCGGCTGGAACCGCCGGCTGACCGTCGAGGACATCGAGGTCGCCCCGGAGCACCGGGGGCACGGGGTCG
GGCGCGCGTTGATGGGGCTCGCGACGGAGTTCGCCCGCGAGCGGGGCGCCGGGCACCTCTGGCTGGAGGT
CACCAACGTCAACGCACCGGCGATCCACGCGTACCGGCGGATGGGGTTCACCCTCTGCGGCCTGGACACC
GCCCTGTACGACGGCACCGCCTCGGACGGCGAGCAGGCGCTCTACATGAGCATGCCCTGCCCCTAATCAG
TACTGACAATAAAAAGATTCTTGTTTTCAAGAACTTGTCATTTGTATAGTTTTTTTATATTGTAGTTGTT
CTATTTTAATCAAATGTTAGCGTGATTTATATTTTTTTTCGCCTCGACATCATCTGCCCAGATGCGAAGT
TAAGTGCGCAGAAAGTAATATCATGCGTCAATCGTATGTGAATGCTGGTCGCTATACTGCTGTCGATTCG
ATACTAACGCCGCCATCCAGTTTAAACGAGCTCGAATTCTAGGCTTCCTCGCTCACTGACTCGCTGCGCT
CGGTCGTTCGGCTGCGGCGAGCGGTATCAGCTCACTCAAAGGCGGTAATACGGTTATCCACAGAATCAGG
GGATAACGCAGGAAAGAACATGTGAGCAAAAGGCCAGCAAAAGGCCAGGAACCGTAAAAAGGCCGCGTTG
CTGGCGTTTTTCCATAGGCTCCGCCCCCCTGACGAGCATCACAAAAATCGACGCTCAAGTCAGAGGTGGC
GAAACCCGACAGGACTATAAAGATACCAGGCGTTTCCCCCTGGAAGCTCCCTCGTGCGCTCTCCTGTTCC
GACCCTGCCGCTTACCGGATACCTGTCCGCCTTTCTCCCTTCGGGAAGCGTGGCGCTTTCTCAATGCTCA
CGCTGTAGGTATCTCAGTTCGGTGTAGGTCGTTCGCTCCAAGCTGGGCTGTGTGCACGAACCCCCCGTTC
AGCCCGACCGCTGCGCCTTATCCGGTAACTATCGTCTTGAGTCCAACCCGGTAAGACACGACTTATCGCC
ACTGGCAGCAGCCACTGGTAACAGGATTAGCAGAGCGAGGTATGTAGGCGGTGCTACAGAGTTCTTGAAG
TGGTGGCCTAACTACGGCTACACTAGAAGGACAGTATTTGGTATCTGCGCTCTGCTGAAGCCAGTTACCT
TCGGAAAAAGAGTTGGTAGCTCTTGATCCGGCAAACAAACCACCGCTGGTAGCGGTGGTTTTTTTGTTTG
CAAGCAGCAGATTACGCGCAGAAAAAAAGGATCTCAAGAAGATCCTTTGATCTTTTCTACGGGGTCTGAC
GCTCAGTGGAACGAAAACTCACGTTAAGGGATTTTGGTCATGAGATTATCAAAAAGGATCTTCACCTAGA
TCCTTTTAAATTAAAAATGAAGTTTTAAATCAATCTAAAGTATATATGAGTAAACTTGGTCTGACAGTTA
CCAATGCTTAATCAGTGAGGCACCTATCTCAGCGATCTGTCTATTTCGTTCATCCATAGTTGCCTGACTC
CCCGTCGTGTAGATAACTACGATACGGGAGGGCTTACCATCTGGCCCCAGTGCTGCAATGATACCGCGAG
ACCCACGCTCACCGGCTCCAGATTTATCAGCAATAAACCAGCCAGCCGGAAGGGCCGAGCGCAGAAGTGG
TCCTGCAACTTTATCCGCCTCCATCCAGTCTATTAATTGTTGCCGGGAAGCTAGAGTAAGTAGTTCGCCA
GTTAATAGTTTGCGCAACGTTGTTGCCATTGCTACAGGCATCGTGGTGTCACGCTCGTCGTTTGGTATGG
CTTCATTCAGCTCCGGTTCCCAACGATCAAGGCGAGTTACATGATCCCCCATGTTGTGCAAAAAAGCGGT
TAGCTCCTTCGGTCCTCCGATCGTTGTCAGAAGTAAGTTGGCCGCAGTGTTATCACTCATGGTTATGGCA
GCACTGCATAATTCTCTTACTGTCATGCCATCCGTAAGATGCTTTTCTGTGACTGGTGAGTACTCAACCA
AGTCATTCTGAGAATAGTGTATGCGGCGACCGAGTTGCTCTTGCCCGGCGTCAATACGGGATAATACCGC
GCCACATAGCAGAACTTTAAAAGTGCTCATCATTGGAAAACGTTCTTCGGGGCGAAAACTCTCAAGGATC
TTACCGCTGTTGAGATCCAGTTCGATGTAACCCACTCGTGCACCCAACTGATCTTCAGCATCTTTTACTT
TCACCAGCGTTTCTGGGTGAGCAAAAACAGGAAGGCAAAATGCCGCAAAAAAGGGAATAAGGGCGACACG
GAAATGTTGAATACTCATACTCTTCCTTTTTCAATATTATTGAAGCATTTATCAGGGTTATTGTCTCATG
AGCGGATACATATTTGAATGTATTTAGAAAAATAAACAAATAGGGGTTCCGCGCACATTTCCCCGAAAAG
TGCCACCT
