>Addgene plasmid #78391 | pNX3c2-FL3 | addgene partial sequence | sequence record 149598 | SP6 5'-ATTTAGGTGACACTATAG-3'
ACGCTGCAGGTCGACGGATCCCCGGGTTAATTAACGCTAGCATGGGTGACTACAAGGACGACGATGACAA
GGGAGATTACAAAGATGACGACGATAAGGACTACAAGGACGACGATGACAAGTCTAGATGAGGCGCGCCA
CTTCTAAATAAGCGAATTTCTTATGATTTATGATTTTTATTATTAAATAAGTTATAAAAAAAATAAGTGT
ATACAAATTTTAAAGTGACTCTTAGGTTTTAAAACGAAAATTCTTATTCTTGAGTAACTCTTTCCTGTAG
GTCAGGTTGCTTTCTCAGGTATAGTATGAGGTCGCTCTTATTGACCACACCTCTACCGGCAGATCCGCTA
GGAGATCTCGCGACGTTACATAACTTACGGTAAATGGCCCGCCTGGCTGACCGCCCAACGACCCCCGCCC
ATTGACGTCAATAATGACGTATGTTCCCATAGTAACGCCAATAGGGACTTTCCATTGACGTCAATGGGTG
GAGTATTTACGGTAAACTGCCCACTTGGCAGTACATCAAGTGTATCATATGCCAAGTACGCCCCCTATTG
ACGTCAATGACGGTAAATGGCCCGCCTGGCATTATGCCCAGTACATGACCTTATGGGACTTTCCTACTTG
GCAGTACATCTACGTATTAGTCATCGCTATTACCATGGTGATGCGGTTTTGGCAGTACATCAATGGGCGT
GGATAGCGGTTTGACTCACGGGGATTTCCAAGTCTCCACCCCATTGACGTCAATGGGAGTTTGTTTTGGC
ACCAAAATCAACGGGACTTTCCAAAATGTCGTAACAACTCCGCCCCATTGACGCAAATGGGCGGTAGGCG
TGTACGGTGGGAGGTCTATATAAGCAGAGCTCTCTGGCTAACTAGAGAACCCACTGCTTACTGGCTTATC
GAAATTAATACGACTCACTATAGGGAGACCCAAGCTTACATGGGTACCACTCTTGACGACACGGCTTACC
GGTACCGCACCAGTGTCCCGGGGGACGCCGAGGCCATCGAGGCACTGGATGGGTCCTTCACCACCGACAC
CGTCTTCCGCGTCACCGCCACCG
