>Addgene plasmid #78391 | pNX3c2-FL3 | addgene partial sequence | sequence record 149648 | T7 5'-TAATACGACTCACTATAGGG-3'
TCTTGACGACACGGCTTACCGGTACCGCACCAGTGTCCCGGGGGACGCCGAGGCCATCGAGGCACTGGAT
GGGTCCTTCACCACCGACACCGTCTTCCGCGTCACCGCCACCGGGGACGGCTTCACCCTGCGGGAGGTGC
CGGTGGACCCGCCCCTGACCAAGGTGTTCCCCGACGACGAATCGGACGACGAATCGGACGACGGGGAGGA
CGGCGACCCGGACTCCCGGACGTTCGTCGCGTACGGGGACGACGGCGACCTGGCGGGCTTCGTGGTCGTC
TCGTACTCCGGCTGGAACCGCCGGCTGACCGTCGAGGACATCGAGGTCGCCCCGGAGCACCGGGGGCACG
GGGTCGGGCGCGCGTTGATGGGGCTCGCGACGGAGTTCGCCCGCGAGCGGGGCGCCGGGCACCTCTGGCT
GGAGGTCACCAACGTCAACGCACCGGCGATCCACGCGTACCGGCGGATGGGGTTCACCCTCTGCGGCCTG
GACACCGCCCTGTACGACGGCACCGCCTCGGACGGCGAGCAGGCGCTCTACATGAGCATGCCCTGCCCCT
AATCAGTACTGACAATAAAAAGATTCTTGTTTTCAAGAACTTGTCATTTGTATAGTTTTTTTATATTGTA
GTTGTTCTATTTTAATCAAATGTTAGCGTGATTTATATTTTTTTTCGCCTCGACATCATCTGCCCAGATG
CGAAGTTAAGTGCGCAGAAAGTAATATCATGCGTCAATCGTATGTGAATGCTGGTCGCTATACTGCTGTC
GATTCGATACTAACGCCGCCATCCAGTGTTAAACGAGCTCGAATTCTAGGCTTCCTCGCTCACTGACTCG
CTGCGCTCGGTCGTTCGGCTGCGGCGAGCGGTATCAGCTCACTCAAAGGCGGTAATACGGTTATCCACA
